>Addgene plasmid #112781 | pTU1-A-amyEU | depositor full sequence | sequence record 212539 | pTU1-A-amyEU sequence 2599 bps
CGTCTCAATCTTTTGCAAAACGATTCAAAACCTCTTTACTGCCGTTATTCGCTGGATTTTTATTGCTGTT
TCATTTGGTTCTGGCAGGACCGGCGGCTGCGAGTGCTGAAACGGCGAACAAATCGAATGAGCTTACAGCA
CCGTCGATCAAAAGCGGAACCATTCTTCATGCATGGAATTGGTCGTTCAATACGTTAAAACACAATATGA
AGGATATTCATGATGCAGGATATACAGCCATTCAGACATCTCCGATTAACCAAGTAAAGGAAGGGAATCA
AGGAGATAAAAGCATGTCGAACTGGTACTGGCTGTATCAGCCGACATCGTATCAAATTGGCAACCGTTAC
TTAGGTACTGAACAAGAATTTAAAGAAATGTGTGCAGCCGCTGAAGAATATGGCATAAAGGTCATTGTTG
ACGCGGTCATCAATCATACCACCAGTGATTATGCCGCGATTTCCAATGAGGTTAAGAGTATTCCAAACTG
GACACATGGAAACACACAAATTAAAAACTGGTCTTGCCAGAGACGCTGCAGGCTTCCTCGCTCACTGACT
CGCTGCGCTCGGTCGTTCGGCTGCGGCGAGCGGTATCAGCTCACTCAAAGGCGGTAATACGGTTATCCAC
AGAATCAGGGGATAACGCAGGAAAGAACATGTGAGCAAAAGGCCAGCAAAAGGCCAGGAACCGTAAAAAG
GCCGCGTTGCTGGCGTTTTTCCATAGGCTCCGCCCCCCTGACGAGCATCACAAAAATCGACGCTCAAGTC
AGAGGTGGCGAAACCCGACAGGACTATAAAGATACCAGGCGTTTCCCCCTGGAAGCTCCCTCGTGCGCTC
TCCTGTTCCGACCCTGCCGCTTACCGGATACCTGTCCGCCTTTCTCCCTTCGGGAAGCGTGGCGCTTTCT
CATAGCTCACGCTGTAGGTATCTCAGTTCGGTGTAGGTCGTTCGCTCCAAGCTGGGCTGTGTGCACGAAC
CCCCCGTTCAGCCCGACCGCTGCGCCTTATCCGGTAACTATCGTCTTGAGTCCAACCCGGTAAGACACGA
CTTATCGCCACTGGCAGCAGCCACTGGTAACAGGATTAGCAGAGCGAGGTATGTAGGCGGTGCTACAGAG
TTCTTGAAGTGGTGGCCTAACTACGGCTACACTAGAAGGACAGTATTTGGTATCTGCGCTCTGCTGAAGC
CAGTTACCTTCGGAAAAAGAGTTGGTAGCTCTTGATCCGGCAAACAAACCACCGCTGGTAGCGGTGGTTT
TTTTGTTTGCAAGCAGCAGATTACGCGCAGAAAAAAAGGATCTCAAGAAGATCCTTTGATCTTTTCTACG
GGGTCTGACGCTCAGTGGAACGAAAACTCACGTTAAGGGATTTTGGTCATGAGATTATCAAAAAGGATCT
TCACCTAGATCCTTTTAAATTAAAAATGAAGTTTTAAATCAATCTAAAGTATATATGAGTAAACTTGGTC
TGACAGTTACCAATGCTTAATCAGTGAGGCACCTATCTCAGCGATCTGTCTATTTCGTTCATCCATAGTT
GCCTGACTCCCCGTCGTGTAGATAACTACGATACGGGAGGGCTTACCATCTGGCCCCAGTGCTGCAATGA
TACCGCGAGAGCCACGCTCACCGGCTCCAGATTTATCAGCAATAAACCAGCCAGCCGGAAGGGCCGAGCG
CAGAAGTGGTCCTGCAACTTTATCCGCCTCCATCCAGTCTATTAATTGTTGCCGGGAAGCTAGAGTAAGT
AGTTCGCCAGTTAATAGTTTGCGCAACGTTGTTGCCATTGCTACAGGCATCGTGGTGTCACGCTCGTCGT
TTGGTATGGCTTCATTCAGCTCCGGTTCCCAACGATCAAGGCGAGTTACATGATCCCCCATGTTGTGCAA
AAAAGCGGTTAGCTCCTTCGGTCCTCCGATCGTTGTCAGAAGTAAGTTGGCCGCAGTGTTATCACTCATG
GTTATGGCAGCACTGCATAATTCTCTTACTGTCATGCCATCCGTAAGATGCTTTTCTGTGACTGGTGAGT
ACTCAACCAAGTCATTCTGAGAATAGTGTATGCGGCGACCGAGTTGCTCTTGCCCGGCGTCAATACGGGA
TAATACCGCGCCACATAGCAGAACTTTAAAAGTGCTCATCATTGGAAAACGTTCTTCGGGGCGAAAACTC
TCAAGGATCTTACCGCTGTTGAGATCCAGTTCGATGTAACCCACTCGTGCACCCAACTGATCTTCAGCAT
CTTTTACTTTCACCAGCGTTTCTGGGTGAGCAAAAACAGGAAGGCAAAATGCCGCAAAAAAGGGAATAAG
GGCGACACGGAAATGTTGAATACTCATACTCTTCCTTTTTCAATATTATTGAAGCATTTATCAGGGTTAT
TGTCTCATGAGCGGATACATATTTGAATGTATTTAGAAAAATAAACAAATAGGGGTTCCGCGCACATTTC
CCCGAAAAGTGCCACCTGACGTCTAAGAAACCATTATTATCATGACATTAACCTATAAAAATAGGCGTAT
CACGAGGCAGAATTTCAGATAAAAAAAATCCTTAGCTTTCGCTAAGGATGATTTCTGGAATTCGCGGCCG
CTTCTAGAA
Features (pLannotate 1.2.2; 6 found; start..end, strand, type, name):
     12..524     +  CDS            amyE (fragment): AMY_BACSU - Also known as amyA. Experimental evidence at protein level: Swiss-Prot protein existence level 1. From Bacillus subtilis (strain 168).
    718..1306    -  rep_origin     ori: high-copy-number ColE1/pMB1/pBR322/pUC origin of replication
   1477..2337    -  CDS            AmpR: β-lactamase; bla; confers resistance to ampicillin, carbenicillin, and related antibiotics
   2338..2442    -  promoter       AmpR promoter: bla
   2532..2575    -  terminator     bacterial terminator: putative bacterial transcription terminator
   2578..2597    +  misc_feature   BioBrick prefix: BioBrick prefix for parts that start with "ATG"
