>Addgene plasmid #112781 | pTU1-A-amyEU | addgene full sequence | sequence record 218371 | Addgene NGS Result
CGTCTCAATCTTTTGCAAAACGATTCAAAACCTCTTTACTGCCGTTATTCGCTGGATTTTTATTGCTGTT
TCATTTGGTTCTGGCAGGACCGGCGGCTGCGAGTGCTGAAACGGCGAACAAATCGAATGAGCTTACAGCA
CCGTCGATCAAAAGCGGAACCATTCTTCATGCATGGAATTGGTCGTTCAATACGTTAAAACACAATATGA
AGGATATTCATGATGCAGGATATACAGCCATTCAGACATCTCCGATTAACCAAGTAAAGGAAGGGAATCA
AGGAGATAAAAGCATGTCGAACTGGTACTGGCTGTATCAGCCGACATCGTATCAAATTGGCAACCGTTAC
TTAGGTACTGAACAAGAATTTAAAGAAATGTGTGCAGCCGCTGAAGAATATGGCATAAAGGTCATTGTTG
ACGCGGTCATCAATCATACCACCAGTGATTATGCCGCGATTTCCAATGAGGTTAAGAGTATTCCAAACTG
GACACATGGAAACACACAAATTAAAAACTGGTCTTGCCAGAGACGCTGCAGGCTTCCTCGCTCACTGACT
CGCTGCGCTCGGTCGTTCGGCTGCGGCGAGCGGTATCAGCTCACTCAAAGGCGGTAATACGGTTATCCAC
AGAATCAGGGGATAACGCAGGAAAGAACATGTGAGCAAAAGGCCAGCAAAAGGCCAGGAACCGTAAAAAG
GCCGCGTTGCTGGCGTTTTTCCACAGGCTCCGCCCCCCTGACGAGCATCACAAAAATCGACGCTCAAGTC
AGAGGTGGCGAAACCCGACAGGACTATAAAGATACCAGGCGTTTCCCCCTGGAAGCTCCCTCGTGCGCTC
TCCTGTTCCGACCCTGCCGCTTACCGGATACCTGTCCGCCTTTCTCCCTTCGGGAAGCGTGGCGCTTTCT
CATAGCTCACGCTGTAGGTATCTCAGTTCGGTGTAGGTCGTTCGCTCCAAGCTGGGCTGTGTGCACGAAC
CCCCCGTTCAGCCCGACCGCTGCGCCTTATCCGGTAACTATCGTCTTGAGTCCAACCCGGTAAGACACGA
CTTATCGCCACTGGCAGCAGCCACTGGTAACAGGATTAGCAGAGCGAGGTATGTAGGCGGTGCTACAGAG
TTCTTGAAGTGGTGGCCTAACTACGGCTACACTAGAAGAACAGTATTTGGTATCTGCGCTCTGCTGAAGC
CAGTTACCTTCGGAAAAAGAGTTGGTAGCTCTTGATCCGGCAAACAAACCACCGCTGGTAGCGGTGGTTT
TTTTGTTTGCAAGCAGCAGATTACGCGCAGAAAAAAAGGATCTCAAGAAGATCCTTTGATCTTTTCTACG
GGGTCTGACGCTCAGTGGAACGAAAACTCACGTTAAGGGATTTTGGTCATGAGATTATCAAAAAGGATCT
TCACCTAGATCCTTTTAAATTAAAAATGAAGTTTTAAATCAATCTAAAGTATATATGAGTAAACTTGGTC
TGACAGTTACCAATGCTTAATCAGTGAGGCACCTATCTCAGCGATCTGTCTATTTCGTTCATCCATAGTT
GCCTGACTCCCCGTCGTGTAGATAACTACGATACGGGAGGGCTTACCATCTGGCCCCAGTGCTGCAATGA
TACCGCGAGAGCCACGCTCACCGGCTCCAGATTTATCAGCAATAAACCAGCCAGCCGGAAGGGCCGAGCG
CAGAAGTGGTCCTGCAACTTTATCCGCCTCCATCCAGTCTATTAATTGTTGCCGGGAAGCTAGAGTAAGT
AGTTCGCCAGTTAATAGTTTGCGCAACGTTGTTGCCATTGCTACAGGCATCGTGGTGTCACGCTCGTCGT
TTGGTATGGCTTCATTCAGCTCCGGTTCCCAACGATCAAGGCGAGTTACATGATCCCCCATGTTGTGCAA
AAAAGCGGTTAGCTCCTTCGGTCCTCCGATCGTTGTCAGAAGTAAGTTGGCCGCAGTGTTATCACTCATG
GTTATGGCAGCACTGCATAATTCTCTTACTGTCATGCCATCCGTAAGATGCTTTTCTGTGACTGGTGAGT
ACTCAACCAAGTCATTCTGAGAATAGTGTATGCGGCGACCGAGTTGCTCTTGCCCGGCGTCAATACGGGA
TAATACCGCGCCACATAGCAGAACTTTAAAAGTGCTCATCATTGGAAAACGTTCTTCGGGGCGAAAACTC
TCAAGGATCTTACCGCTGTTGAGATCCAGTTCGATGTAACCCACTCGTGCACCCAACTGATCTTCAGCAT
CTTTTACTTTCACCAGCGTTTCTGGGTGAGCAAAAACAGGAAGGCAAAATGCCGCAAAAAAGGGAATAAG
GGCGACACGGAAATGTTGAATACTCATACTCTTCCTTTTTCAATATTATTGAAGCATTTATCAGGGTTAT
TGTCTCATGAGCGGATACATATTTGAATGTATTTAGAAAAATAAACAAATAGGGGTTCCGCGCACATTTC
CCCGAAAAGTGCCACCTGACGTCTAAGAAACCATTATTATCATGACATTAACCTATAAAAATAGGCGTAT
CACGAGGCAGAATTTCAGATAAAAAAAATCCTTAGCTTTCGCTAAGGATGATTTCTGGAATTCGCGGCCG
CTTCTAGAA
Features (pLannotate 1.2.2; 6 found; start..end, strand, type, name):
     12..524     +  CDS            amyE (fragment): AMY_BACSU - Also known as amyA. Experimental evidence at protein level: Swiss-Prot protein existence level 1. From Bacillus subtilis (strain 168).
    718..1306    -  rep_origin     ori: high-copy-number ColE1/pMB1/pBR322/pUC origin of replication
   1477..2337    -  CDS            AmpR: β-lactamase; bla; confers resistance to ampicillin, carbenicillin, and related antibiotics
   2338..2442    -  promoter       AmpR promoter: bla
   2532..2575    -  terminator     bacterial terminator: putative bacterial transcription terminator
   2578..2597    +  misc_feature   BioBrick prefix: BioBrick prefix for parts that start with "ATG"
