[The description below was written by a language model from this plasmid's Addgene catalogue record and pLannotate feature annotations shown in this document.]
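Description:
pTU1-A-amyEU is a small, high-copy E. coli cloning plasmid from the BacilloFlex modular DNA assembly toolkit for Bacillus subtilis synthetic biology. It is built on the iGEM BioBrick backbone pSB1A2, and the sequenced record is about 2.6 kb. It replicates from a ColE1/pUC-type origin and is selected with ampicillin through a β-lactamase gene driven by its native bla promoter. The annotation also picks up a putative bacterial transcription terminator and a BioBrick prefix sequence flanking the cloning region, both remnants of the pSB1A2 architecture. Although the catalogue lists it as a bacterial expression vector, no promoter driving the insert is annotated, and the plasmid is better understood as a part-storage vector.

The insert, amyEU, is a roughly 480 bp segment recorded as synthetic. The feature table identifies it as a fragment of the B. subtilis strain 168 amyE coding sequence, which encodes α-amylase. It serves as the upstream homology arm for targeting DNA to the amyE locus, a commonly used non-essential site for chromosomal integration in B. subtilis. Disruption of amyE abolishes starch degradation, which gives a convenient screen for integrants. The fragment was cloned through BsmBI sites. BsmBI is a type IIS enzyme that cuts outside its recognition sequence, which is consistent with Golden Gate-style assembly, although the record does not state whether the sites are retained. In use, this arm would presumably be combined with a matching downstream amyE arm, a selection marker and cargo transcription units to build integration constructs, but the record does not describe those partner parts.
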