Addgene plasmid #112781: pTU1-A-amyEU
Purpose: Upstream homology arm, amyE encodes _-amylase
Depositing lab: Chris French. Depositing organization: University of Edinburgh. Publication: BacilloFlex: A modular DNA assembly toolkit for Bacillus subtilis synthetic biology. Wicke N, Radford D, Verrone V, Wipat A, French CE. bioRxiv 185108 10.1101/185108.
Backbone
  Vector backbone: pSB1A2
  Backbone manufacturer: iGEM
  Backbone size w/o insert (bp): 2532
  Vector type: Bacterial Expression
Growth in bacteria
  Bacterial resistance: Ampicillin, 100 μg/mL
  Growth temperature: 37°C
  Growth strain: DH5alpha
  Copy number: High Copy
Gene/Insert
  Gene/Insert name: amyEU
  Species: Synthetic
  Insert size (bp): 482
  Cloning method: Restriction Enzyme; 5′ cloning site BsmB1 (unknown if destroyed); 3′ cloning site BsmB1 (unknown if destroyed)
Terms and licenses: Academic/Nonprofit Terms; Industry Terms: Not Available to Industry
Depositor comments: Please visit https://www.biorxiv.org/content/early/2017/09/06/185108 for bioRxiv preprint.
How to cite: pTU1-A-amyEU was a gift from Chris French (Addgene plasmid # 112781 ; http://n2t.net/addgene:112781 ; RRID:Addgene_112781)
